Addgene plasmid #8993: pRK7-HA-S6K1-E389-deltaCT
Depositing lab: John Blenis. Depositing organization: Harvard Medical School. Publication: Identification of a conserved motif required for mTOR signaling. Schalm SS, Blenis J. Curr Biol. 2002 Apr 16. 12(8):632-9. 10.1016/S0960-9822(02)00762-5 PubMed 11967149.
Backbone
  Vector backbone: pRK7
  Backbone size w/o insert (bp): 4700
  Vector type: Mammalian Expression
Growth in bacteria
  Bacterial resistance: Ampicillin, 100 μg/mL
  Growth temperature: 37°C
  Growth strain: DH5alpha
  Copy number: High Copy
Gene/Insert
  Gene/Insert name: S6K1
  Species: R. norvegicus (rat)
  Insert size (bp): 1500
  Mutation: T389E, stop codon at amino acid 402
  Entrez Gene: Rps6kb1 (a.k.a. p70 S6K-alpha)
  Tag / fusion protein: HA (N terminal on insert)
  Cloning method: Restriction Enzyme; 5′ cloning site XbaI (not destroyed); 3′ cloning site EcoRI (not destroyed)
  Sequencing primers: 5′ SP6
Terms and licenses: Academic/Nonprofit Terms; Industry Terms: Not Available to Industry
How to cite: pRK7-HA-S6K1-E389-deltaCT was a gift from John Blenis (Addgene plasmid # 8993 ; http://n2t.net/addgene:8993 ; RRID:Addgene_8993)
