[The description below was written by a language model from this plasmid's Addgene catalogue record and pLannotate feature annotations shown in this document.]
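Description:
pRK7-HA-S6K1-E389-deltaCT is a mammalian expression plasmid built on the pRK7 backbone (about 4.7 kb without insert) that carries a mutant form of rat ribosomal protein S6 kinase 1 (Rps6kb1, p70 S6K-alpha). It is propagated in E. coli as a high-copy plasmid through a ColE1/pUC-type origin and selected with ampicillin via the β-lactamase gene. The annotated sequence also contains an M13 phage origin for single-stranded DNA production, along with small remnants of lacZα, lacI, rop, bom and lac promoter/operator elements that are backbone carry-over rather than functional parts of the design.

Expression of the roughly 1.5 kb insert, cloned between XbaI and EcoRI sites, is driven by the human cytomegalovirus immediate early enhancer and promoter, followed by a fragment of a CMV intron and an SP6 promoter that serves as a sequencing primer site and could support in vitro transcription. An SV40 polyadenylation signal terminates the transcript, and an SV40 enhancer/early promoter region lies downstream. The kinase carries an N-terminal HA epitope tag for detection and immunoprecipitation, although the tag itself is not called out in the feature table. Two changes are recorded: T389E, a substitution placing an acidic, phosphomimetic residue at the hydrophobic-motif site normally phosphorylated downstream of mTOR, and a stop codon at amino acid 402 that removes the C-terminal domain. The feature table annotates the Rps6kb1 match across a span longer than this truncation, which suggests downstream coding sequence remains present but untranslated.

The associated publication concerns a conserved motif required for mTOR signalling, so the construct is suited to transient transfection studies of how S6K1 regulatory domains and phosphorylation sites control kinase activation. The sequence record is labelled a partial NGS result.
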