Features (pLannotate 1.2.2; 22 found; start..end, strand, type, name):
      1..380     +  enhancer       CMV enhancer: human cytomegalovirus immediate early enhancer
    381..584     +  promoter       CMV promoter: human cytomegalovirus (CMV) immediate early promoter
    720..763     +  intron         CMV intron (fragment): modified intron A from human cytomegalovirus
    815..833     +  promoter       SP6 promoter: promoter for bacteriophage SP6 RNA polymerase
    837..874     +  CDS            IgH signal sequence (fragment): signal sequence from the mouse immunoglobulin heavy chain variable region
    905..922     -  misc_feature   MCS (fragment): pUC18/19 multiple cloning site
    932..2455    +  CDS            Rps6kb1: KS6B1_RAT - Experimental evidence at protein level: Swiss-Prot protein existence level 1. Serine/threonine-protein kinase that acts downstream of mTOR signaling in response to growth factors and nutrients to promote cell proliferation, cell growth and cell cycle progression. Regulates protein synthesis through phosphorylation of EIF4B, RPS6 and EEF2K, and contributes to cell survival by repressing the pro-apoptotic function of BAD. Under conditions of nutrient depletion, the inactive form associates with the EIF3 translation initiation complex. Upon mitogenic stimulation, phosphorylation by th
   2522..2545    +  misc_feature   MCS (fragment): pBluescript multiple cloning site
   2567..2701    +  polyA_signal   SV40 poly(A) signal: SV40 polyadenylation signal
   2770..3127    +  promoter       SV40 promoter: SV40 enhancer and early promoter
   3146..3300    +  CDS            lacZα (fragment): LacZα fragment of β-galactosidase; lacZ fragment
   3306..3357    -  misc_feature   bom (fragment): basis of mobility region from pBR322
   3376..3756    +  rep_origin     M13 ori (sequence partly withheld): M13 bacteriophage origin of replication; arrow indicates direction of (+) strand synthesis
   3832..3881    -  misc_feature   bom (fragment): basis of mobility region from pBR322
   3983..4018    -  CDS            rop (fragment): Rop protein, which maintains plasmids at low copy number; rop
   4113..4217    +  promoter       AmpR promoter: bla
   4218..5078    +  CDS            AmpR: β-lactamase; bla; confers resistance to ampicillin, carbenicillin, and related antibiotics
   5249..5837    +  rep_origin     ori: high-copy-number ColE1/pMB1/pBR322/pUC origin of replication
   6020..6112    +  CDS            lacI (fragment): lac repressor; lacI; The lac repressor binds to the lac operator to inhibit transcription in E. coli. This inhibition can be relieved by adding lactose or isopropyl-β-D-thiogalactopyranoside (IPTG).
   6125..6146    +  protein_bind   CAP binding site: CAP binding activates transcription in the presence of cAMP. E. coli catabolite activator protein
   6161..6191    +  promoter       lac promoter: promoter for the E. coli lac operon
   6199..6215    +  protein_bind   lac operator: The lac repressor binds to the lac operator to inhibit transcription in E. coli. This inhibition can be relieved by adding lactose or isopropyl-β-D-thiogalactopyranoside (IPTG). lac repressor encoded by lacI
>Addgene plasmid #8993 | pRK7-HA-S6K1-E389-deltaCT | addgene full sequence | sequence record 410788 | Addgene Partial NGS Result
GACATTGATTATTGACTAGTTATTAATAGTAATCAATTACGGGGTCATTAGTTCATAGCCCATATATGGA
GTTCCGCGTTACATAACTTACGGTAAATGGCCCGCCTGGCTGACCGCCCAACGACCCCCGCCCATTGACG
TCAATAATGACGTATGTTCCCATAGTAACGCCAATAGGGACTTTCCATTGACGTCAATGGGTGGAGTATT
TACGGTAAACTGCCCACTTGGCAGTACATCAAGTGTATCATATGCCAAGTACGCCCCCTATTGACGTCAA
TGACGGTAAATGGCCCGCCTGGCATTATGCCCAGTACATGACCTTATGGGACTTTCCTACTTGGCAGTAC
ATCTACGTATTAGTCATCGCTATTACCATGGTGATGCGGTTTTGGCAGTACATCAATGGGCGTGGATAGC
GGTTTGACTCACGGGGATTTCCAAGTCTCCACCCCATTGACGTCAATGGGAGTTTGTTTTGGCACCAAAA
TCAACGGGACTTTCCAAAATGTCGTAACAACTCCGCCCCATTGACGCAAATGGGCGGTAGGCGTGTACGG
TGGGAGGTCTATATAAGCAGAGCTCGTTTAGTGAACCGTCAGATCGCCTGGAGACGCCATCCACGCTGTT
TTGACCTCCATAGAAGACACCGGGACCGATCCAGCCTCCGCGGCCGGGAACGGTGCATTGGAACGCGGAT
TCCCCGTGCCAAGAGTGACGTAAGTACCGCCTATAGAGTCTATAGGCCCACCCCCTTGGCTTCGTTAGAA
CGCGGCTACAATTAATACATAACCTTATGTATCATACACATACGATTTAGGTGACACTATAGAATAACAT
CCACTTTGCCTTTCTCTCCACAGGTGTCCACTCCCAGGTCCAACTGCACCTCGGTTCTAAGCTTCTGCAG
GTCGACTCTAGAATGTACCCATACGATGTTCCAGATTACGCTGCAGGAGTGTTTGACATAGACCTGGACC
AGCCAGAGGATGCAGGCTCTGAGGATGAGCTGGAGGAGGGGGGTCAGTTAAATGAAAGCATGGACCATGG
GGGAGTTGGACCATATGAACTTGGCATGGAACATTGTGAGAAATTTGAAATCTCAGAAACTAGTGTGAAC
AGAGGGCCAGAAAAAATCAGACCAGAATGTTTTGAGCTACTTCGGGTACTTGGTAAAGGGGGCTATGGAA
AGGTTTTTCAAGTACGAAAAGTAACAGGAGCAAATACTGGGAAGATATTTGCCATGAAGGTGCTTAAAAA
GGCAATGATAGTAAGAAATGCTAAAGATACAGCTCATACAAAAGCAGAGCGGAATATTCTGGAGGAAGTA
AAGCATCCCTTCATCGTGGATTTAATTTATGCCTTTCAGACCGGTGGAAAACTCTACCTCATCCTTGAGT
ATCTCAGTGGAGGAGAACTATTTATGCAGTTAGAAAGAGAGGGGATATTCATGGAAGATACAGCTTGCTT
TTACTTGGCTGAAATCTCCATGGCTTTGGGGCATTTACATCAAAAAGGGATCATCTACAGAGACCTGAAG
CCGGAGAACATCATGCTTAATCACCAAGGTCACGTGAAGCTGACAGACTTTGGACTATGCAAAGAATCTA
TTCATGATGGAACAGTCACGCACACATTTTGTGGAACAATAGAATACATGGCCCCTGAAATCTTGATGAG
AAGCGGCCACAACCGTGCTGTGGATTGGTGGAGTTTGGGAGCATTAATGTATGACATGCTGACTGGAGCA
CCTCCATTCACTGGGGAGAATAGAAAGAAAACAATTGACAAAATCCTCAAATGTAAACTTAATTTGCCTC
CCTACCTCACACAAGAAGCTCGAGATCTGCTTAAAAAGCTGCTGAAAAGAAATGCTGCTTCTCGTCTTGG
AGCTGGCCCTGGGGATGCTGGAGAAGTCCAAGCGCATCCATTTTTTAGACACATTAACTGGGAAGAGCTT
TTGGCTCGGAAGGTGGAGCCCCCCTTTAAGCCTCTGTTGCAATCTGAAGAGGATGTGAGTCAGTTTGATT
CAAAGTTTACTCGTCAGACACCTGTTGACAGCCCCGATGACTCAACTCTCAGTGAAAGTGCCAACCAGGT
CTTTCTGGGTTTCGAATATGTGGCTCCATCTGTACTTGAAAGTGTGAAAGACTAGTTTTCTTTTGAACCA
AAAATCCGATCGCCTCGAAGATTTATTGGTAGCCCACGAACGCCTGTCAGCCCAGTCAAATTCTCTCCTG
GGGATTTCTGGGGACGAGGTGCTTCAGCCAGCACAGCAAATCCTCAGACACCTGTGGAATACCCAATGGA
AACAAGTGGAATAGAGCAGATGGATGTGACAACGAGCGGGGAAGCTTCAGCGCCACTTCCAATCCGACAG
CCCAACTCTGGGCCATACAAAAAACAAGCTTTTCCTATGATCTCCAAACGGCCAGAGCACCTGCGTATGA
ATCTATGATGAAACAATGCTTTTATTAATGCAAATGCAAAAAGGAAACAAATCCTGGAAGGGGATGTGTG
AGGATCCCCCGGGCTGCAGGAATTCAATCGATGGCCGCCATGGCCCAACTTGTTTATTGCAGCTTATAAT
GGTTACAAATAAAGCAATAGCATCACAAATTTCACAAATAAAGCATTTTTTTCACTGCATTCTAGTTGTG
GTTTGTCCAAACTCATCAATGTATCTTATCATGTCTGGATCGGGAATTAATTCGGCGCAGCACCATGGCC
TGAAATAACCTCTGAAAGAGGAACTTGGTTAGGTACCTTCTGAGGCGGAAAGAACCAGCTGTGGAATGTG
TGTCAGTTAGGGTGTGGAAAGTCCCCAGGCTCCCCAGCAGGCAGAAGTATGCAAAGCATGCATCTCAATT
AGTCAGCAACCAGGTGTGGAAAGTCCCCAGGCTCCCCAGCAGGCAGAAGTATGCAAAGCATGCATCTCAA
TTAGTCAGCAACCATAGTCCCGCCCCTAACTCCGCCCATCCCGCCCCTAACTCCGCCCAGTTCCGCCCAT
TCTCCGCCCCATGGCTGACTAATTTTTTTTATTTATGCAGAGGCCGAGGCCGCCTCGGCCTCTGAGCTAT
TCCAGAAGTAGTGAGGAGGCTTTTTTGGAGGCCTAGGCTTTTGCAAAAAGCTGTTAACAGCTTGGCACTG
GCCGTCGTTTTACAACGTCGTGACTGGGAAAACCCTGGCGTTACCCAACTTAATCGCCTTGCAGCACATC
CCCCTTTCGCCAGCTGGCGTAATAGCGAAGAGGCCCGCACCGATCGCCCTTCCCAACAGTTGCGCAGCCT
GAATGGCGAATGGCGCCTGATGCGGTATTTTCTCCTTACGCATCTGTGCGGTATTTCACACCGCATA
[142 nt withheld, positions 3358-3499]
C
[141 nt withheld, positions 3501-3641]
CCTTTGACGTTGGAGTCCACGTTCTTT
[37 nt withheld, positions 3669-3705]
ACCCTATCTCGGGCTATTCTTTTGATTTATAAGGGATTTTGCCGATTTCGGCCTATTGGTTAAAAAATGA
GCTGATTTAACAAAAATTTAACGCGAATTTTAACAAAATATTAACGTTTACAATTTTATGGTGCACTCTC
AGTACAATCTGCTCTGATGCCGCATAGTTAAGCCAGCCCCGACACCCGCCAACACCCGCTGACGCGCCCT
GACGGGCTTGTCTGCTCCCGGCATCCGCTTACAGACAAGCTGTGACCGTCTCCGGGAGCTGCATGTGTCA
GAGGTTTTCACCGTCATCACCGAAACGCGCGAGACGAAAGGGCCTCGTGATACGCCTATTTTTATAGGTT
AATGTCATGATAATAATGGTTTCTTAGACGTCAGGTGGCACTTTTCGGGGAAATGTGCGCGGAACCCCTA
TTTGTTTATTTTTCTAAATACATTCAAATATGTATCCGCTCATGAGACAATAACCCTGATAAATGCTTCA
ATAATATTGAAAAAGGAAGAGTATGAGTATTCAACATTTCCGTGTCGCCCTTATTCCCTTTTTTGCGGCA
TTTTGCCTTCCTGTTTTTGCTCACCCAGAAACGCTGGTGAAAGTAAAAGATGCTGAAGATCAGTTGGGTG
CACGAGTGGGTTACATCGAACTGGATCTCAACAGCGGTAAGATCCTTGAGAGTTTTCGCCCCGAAGAACG
TTTTCCAATGATGAGCACTTTTAAAGTTCTGCTATGTGGCGCGGTATTATCCCGTATTGACGCCGGGCAA
GAGCAACTCGGTCGCCGCATACACTATTCTCAGAATGACTTGGTTGAGTACTCACCAGTCACAGAAAAGC
ATCTTACGGATGGCATGACAGTAAGAGAATTATGCAGTGCTGCCATAACCATGAGTGATAACACTGCGGC
CAACTTACTTCTGACAACGATCGGAGGACCGAAGGAGCTAACCGCTTTTTTGCACAACATGGGGGATCAT
GTAACTCGCCTTGATCGTTGGGAACCGGAGCTGAATGAAGCCATACCAAACGACGAGCGTGACACCACGA
TGCCTGTAGCAATGGCAACAACGTTGCGCAAACTATTAACTGGCGAACTACTTACTCTAGCTTCCCGGCA
ACAATTAATAGACTGGATGGAGGCGGATAAAGTTGCAGGACCACTTCTGCGCTCGGCCCTTCCGGCTGGC
TGGTTTATTGCTGATAAATCTGGAGCCGGTGAGCGTGGGTCTCGCGGTATCATTGCAGCACTGGGGCCAG
ATGGTAAGCCCTCCCGTATCGTAGTTATCTACACGACGGGGAGTCAGGCAACTATGGATGAACGAAATAG
ACAGATCGCTGAGATAGGTGCCTCACTGATTAAGCATTGGTAACTGTCAGACCAAGTTTACTCATATATA
CTTTAGATTGATTTAAAACTTCATTTTTAATTTAAAAGGATCTAGGTGAAGATCCTTTTTGATAATCTCA
TGACCAAAATCCCTTAACGTGAGTTTTCGTTCCACTGAGCGTCAGACCCCGTAGAAAAGATCAAAGGATC
TTCTTGAGATCCTTTTTTTCTGCGCGTAATCTGCTGCTTGCAAACAAAAAAACCACCGCTACCAGCGGTG
GTTTGTTTGCCGGATCAAGAGCTACCAACTCTTTTTCCGAAGGTAACTGGCTTCAGCAGAGCGCAGATAC
CAAATACTGTTCTTCTAGTGTAGCCGTAGTTAGGCCACCACTTCAAGAACTCTGTAGCACCGCCTACATA
CCTCGCTCTGCTAATCCTGTTACCAGTGGCTGCTGCCAGTGGCGATAAGTCGTGTCTTACCGGGTTGGAC
TCAAGACGATAGTTACCGGATAAGGCGCAGCGGTCGGGCTGAACGGGGGGTTCGTGCACACAGCCCAGCT
TGGAGCGAACGACCTACACCGAACTGAGATACCTACAGCGTGAGCTATGAGAAAGCGCCACGCTTCCCGA
AGGGAGAAAGGCGGACAGGTATCCGGTAAGCGGCAGGGTCGGAACAGGAGAGCGCACGAGGGAGCTTCCA
GGGGGAAACGCCTGGTATCTTTATAGTCCTGTCGGGTTTCGCCACCTCTGACTTGAGCGTCGATTTTTGT
GATGCTCGTCAGGGGGGCGGAGCCTATGGAAAAACGCCAGCAACGCGGCCTTTTTACGGTTCCTGGCCTT
TTGCTGGCCTTTTGCTCACATGTTCTTTCCTGCGTTATCCCCTGATTCTGTGGATAACCGTATTACCGCC
TTTGAGTGAGCTGATACCGCTCGCCGCAGCCGAACGACCGAGCGCAGCGAGTCAGTGAGCGAGGAAGCGG
AAGAGCGCCCAATACGCAAACCGCCTCTCCCCGCGCGTTGGCCGATTCATTAATGCAGCTGGCACGACAG
GTTTCCCGACTGGAAAGCGGGCAGTGAGCGCAACGCAATTAATGTGAGTTAGCTCACTCATTAGGCACCC
CAGGCTTTACACTTTATGCTTCCGGCTCGTATGTTGTGTGGAATTGTGAGCGGATAACAATTTCACACAG
GAAACAGCTATGACATGATTACGAATTAATTCGAGCTCGCCC
