>Addgene plasmid #8993 | pRK7-HA-S6K1-E389-deltaCT | addgene partial sequence | sequence record 17541 | 8993 with rRps6-F (ATTTGCCTCCCTACCTCACA)
AGAAATGCTGCTTCTCGTCTTGGAGCTGGCCCTGGGGATGCTGGAGAAGTCCAAGCGCATCCATTTTTTA
GACACATTAACTGGGAAGAGCTTTTGGCTCGGAAGGTGGAGCCCCCCTTTAAGCCTCTGTTGCAATCTGA
AGAGGATGTGAGTCAGTTTGATTCAAAGTTTACTCGTCAGACACCTGTTGACAGCCCCGATGACTCAACT
CTCAGTGAAAGTGCCAACCAGGTCTTTCTGGGTTTCGAATATGTGGCTCCATCTGTACTTGAAAGTGTGA
AAGACTAGTTTTCTTTTGAACCAAAAATCCGATCGCCTCGAAGATTTATTGGTAGCCCACGAACGCCTGT
CAGCCCAGTCAAATTCTCTCCTGGGGATTTCTGGGGACGAGGTGCTTCAGCCAGCACAGCAAATCCTCAG
ACACCTGTGGAATACCCAATGGAAACAAGTGGAATAGAGCAGATGGATGTGACAACGAGCGGGGAAGCTT
CAGCGCCACTTCCAATCCGACAGCCCAACTCTGGGCCATACAAAAAACAAGCTTTTCCTATGATCTCCAA
ACGGCCAGAGCACCTGCGTATGAATCTATGATGAAACAATGCTTTTATTAATGCAAATGCAAAAAGGAAA
CAAATCCTGGAAGGGGATGTGTGAGGATCCCCCGGGCTGCAGGAATTCAATCGATGGCCGCCATGGCCCA
ACTTGTTTATTGCAGCTTATAATGGTTACAAATAAAGCAATAGCATCACAAATTTCACAAATAAAGCATT
TTTTTCACT
