>Addgene plasmid #8993 | pRK7-HA-S6K1-E389-deltaCT | addgene partial sequence | sequence record 17542 | 8993 with SP6
TCCCAGGTCCAACTGCACCTCGGTTCTAAGCTTCTGCAGGTCGACTCTAGAATGTACCCATACGATGTTC
CAGATTACGCTGCAGGAGTGTTTGACATAGACCTGGACCAGCCAGAGGATGCAGGCTCTGAGGATGAGCT
GGAGGAGGGGGGTCAGTTAAATGAAAGCATGGACCATGGGGGAGTTGGACCATATGAACTTGGCATGGAA
CATTGTGAGAAATTTGAAATCTCAGAAACTAGTGTGAACAGAGGGCCAGAAAAAATCAGACCAGAATGTT
TTGAGCTACTTCGGGTACTTGGTAAAGGGGGCTATGGAAAGGTTTTTCAAGTACGAAAAGTAACAGGAGC
AAATACTGGGAAGATATTTGCCATGAAGGTGCTTAAAAAGGCAATGATAGTAAGAAATGCTAAAGATACA
GCTCATACAAAAGCAGAGCGGAATATTCTGGAGGAAGTAAAGCATCCCTTCATCGTGGATTTAATTTATG
CCTTTCAGACCGGTGGAAAACTCTACCTCATCCTTGAGTATCTCAGTGGAGGAGAACTATTTATGCAGTT
AGAAAGAGAGGGGATATTCATGGAAGATACAGCTTGCTTTTACTTGGCTGAAATCTCCATGGCTTTGGGG
CATTTACATCAAAAAGGGATCATCTACAGAGACCTGAAGCCGGAGAACATCATGCTTAATCACCAAGGTC
ACGTGAAGCTGACAGACTTTGGACTATGCAAAGAATCTATTCATGATGGAACAGTCACGCACACATTTTG
TGGAACAATAGAATACATGGCCCCTGAAATCTTGATGAGAAGCGGCCACAACCGTGCTGTGGATTGGTGG
AGTTTGGGAGCATTAATGTATGACATGCTGACTGGAGCACCTCCATTCACTGGGGAGAATAGAAAGAAAA
ACATTTGACAAATCCTCAAATGTAAACTTAATTTGCCTCCCTACCTC
